Addgene plasmid #247034: pLminP_Luc2P_RE56
Purpose: Glucocorticoid Receptor pathway reporter; lentiviral expression of NR3C1 (GR) DNA response element cloned 5' to firefly luciferase. Coexpresses EmGFP to monitor lentiviral transduction.
Depositing lab: Ramnik Xavier. Depositing organization: Broad Institute. Publication: Simultaneous Pathway Activity Inference and Gene Expression Analysis Using RNA Sequencing. O'Connell DJ, Kolde R, Sooknah M, Graham DB, Sundberg TB, Latorre IJ, Mikkelsen TS, Xavier RJ. Cell Syst. 2016 May 25;2(5):323-34. doi: 10.1016/j.cels.2016.04.011. Epub 2016 May 19. PubMed 27211859.
Backbone
  Vector backbone: pLenti7.3
  Backbone manufacturer: Thermo Fisher
  Backbone size w/o insert (bp): 7251
  Vector type: Lentiviral
  Selectable markers: EmGFP
Growth in bacteria
  Bacterial resistance: Ampicillin, 100 μg/mL
  Growth temperature: 37°C
  Growth strain: NEB Stable
  Copy number: High Copy
Gene/Insert
  Gene/Insert name: Firefly luciferase
  Species: P. pyralis
  Insert size (bp): 1776
  Promoter: NR3C1 (GR)
  Cloning method: Gibson Cloning
  Sequencing primers: 5′ GGTACAGTGCAGGGGAAAGA
Resource information
  A portion of this plasmid was derived from a plasmid made by: Promega; derived from pGL4.29 reporter vector
Terms and licenses: Academic/Nonprofit Terms; Industry Terms: Not Available to Industry
How to cite: pLminP_Luc2P_RE56 was a gift from Ramnik Xavier (Addgene plasmid # 247034 ; http://n2t.net/addgene:247034 ; RRID:Addgene_247034)
