[The description below was written by a language model from this plasmid's Addgene catalogue record and pLannotate feature annotations shown in this document.]
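Description:
pLminP_Luc2P_RE56 is a lentiviral transcriptional reporter for glucocorticoid receptor (NR3C1/GR) pathway activity, built on the pLenti7.3 backbone, with reporter elements derived from the pGL4.29 vector. It is maintained in E. coli as a high-copy plasmid through a ColE1/pUC-type origin and ampicillin resistance (AmpR). It also carries an f1 origin and residual lac, T7 and T3 sequences from the cloning backbone. The viral portion has a third-generation-style layout. An RSV promoter drives a truncated HIV-1 5' LTR, followed by the Ψ packaging signal with a gag fragment, the RRE for Rev-dependent RNA export, and the cPPT/CTS. A self-inactivating ΔU3 3' LTR closes the unit, and an SV40 poly(A) signal and SV40 origin lie downstream.

The reporter cassette sits after the cPPT. According to the catalogue entry, a GR DNA response element is cloned 5' to the luciferase. The feature table does not annotate this element, but there is an unannotated gap just upstream of the minimal TATA-box promoter (minP) where it presumably lies. minP has low basal activity, so transcription of the synthetic luc2 firefly luciferase depends on GR binding to the response element. The luciferase is fused to an hPEST degradation sequence, which shortens the protein's half-life so that the signal follows changes in pathway activity more closely. A WPRE follows to enhance transcript expression. A separate SV40 enhancer/early promoter constitutively drives Emerald GFP, which serves as the marker for monitoring transduction, since the record lists no drug selection marker for mammalian cells. The construct is intended for delivering a stably integrated glucocorticoid-responsive luciferase readout into target cells.
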