Features (pLannotate 1.2.2; 28 found; start..end, strand, type, name):
      3..229     +  promoter       RSV promoter: Rous sarcoma virus enhancer/promoter
    230..410     +  LTR            5' LTR (truncated): truncated 5' long terminal repeat (LTR) from HIV-1
    457..582     +  misc_feature   HIV-1 Ψ: packaging signal of human immunodeficiency virus type 1
    566..929     +  CDS            HIV-1 gag (fragment): gag protein from human immunodeficiency virus 1; gag
   1075..1308    +  misc_feature   RRE: The Rev response element (RRE) of HIV-1 allows for Rev-dependent mRNA export from the nucleus to the cytoplasm.
   1685..1785    +  CDS            Rev (fragment): human immunodeficiency virus 1 (HIV-1) Rev protein; rev; enhances nuclear export of unspliced and incompletely spliced viral mRNAs
   1804..1921    +  misc_feature   cPPT/CTS: central polypurine tract and central termination sequence of HIV-1
   2060..2091    +  promoter       minP: minimal TATA-box promoter with low basal activity
   2124..3773    +  CDS            luciferase: firefly luciferase synthetic luc2 version of the luciferase gene
   3777..3896    +  CDS            hPEST: PEST degradation sequence from mouse ornithine decarboxylase human codon-optimized
   3988..4576    +  misc_feature   WPRE: woodchuck hepatitis virus posttranscriptional regulatory element
   4591..4907    +  promoter       SV40 promoter: SV40 enhancer and early promoter
   4958..5677    +  CDS            EmGFP: Emerald GFP mammalian codon-optimized
   5676..5747    +  CDS            nef (fragment): NEF_HV1Z2 - Experimental evidence at protein level: Swiss-Prot protein existence level 1. Extracellular Nef protein targets CD4(+) T-lymphocytes for apoptosis by interacting with CXCR4 surface receptors. From Human immunodeficiency virus type 1 group M subtype D (isolate Z2/CDC-Z34) (HIV-1).
   5749..5982    +  LTR            3' LTR (ΔU3): self-inactivating 3' long terminal repeat (LTR) from HIV-1
   6054..6175    +  polyA_signal   SV40 poly(A) signal: SV40 polyadenylation signal
   6215..6350    +  rep_origin     SV40 ori: SV40 origin of replication
   6371..6389    -  promoter       T7 promoter: promoter for bacteriophage T7 RNA polymerase
   6397..6552    +  CDS            lacZα (fragment): LacZα fragment of β-galactosidase; lacZ fragment
   6557..6985    +  rep_origin     f1 ori (sequence partly withheld): f1 bacteriophage origin of replication; arrow indicates direction of (+) strand synthesis
   7038..7142    +  promoter       AmpR promoter: bla
   7143..8003    +  CDS            AmpR: β-lactamase; bla; confers resistance to ampicillin, carbenicillin, and related antibiotics
   8174..8762    +  rep_origin     ori: high-copy-number ColE1/pMB1/pBR322/pUC origin of replication
   8945..9037    +  CDS            lacI (fragment): lac repressor; lacI; The lac repressor binds to the lac operator to inhibit transcription in E. coli. This inhibition can be relieved by adding lactose or isopropyl-β-D-thiogalactopyranoside (IPTG).
   9050..9071    +  protein_bind   CAP binding site: CAP binding activates transcription in the presence of cAMP. E. coli catabolite activator protein
   9086..9116    +  promoter       lac promoter: promoter for the E. coli lac operon
   9124..9140    +  protein_bind   lac operator: The lac repressor binds to the lac operator to inhibit transcription in E. coli. This inhibition can be relieved by adding lactose or isopropyl-β-D-thiogalactopyranoside (IPTG). lac repressor encoded by lacI
   9185..9203    +  promoter       T3 promoter: promoter for bacteriophage T3 RNA polymerase
>Addgene plasmid #247034 | pLminP_Luc2P_RE56 | addgene full sequence | sequence record 492032 | Addgene NGS Result
AATGTAGTCTTATGCAATACTCTTGTAGTCTTGCAACATGGTAACGATGAGTTAGCAACATGCCTTACAA
GGAGAGAAAAAGCACCGTGCATGCCGATTGGTGGAAGTAAGGTGGTACGATCGTGCCTTATTAGGAAGGC
AACAGACGGGTCTGACATGGATTGGACGAACCACTGAATTGCCGCATTGCAGAGATATTGTATTTAAGTG
CCTAGCTCGATACATAAACGGGTCTCTCTGGTTAGACCAGATCTGAGCCTGGGAGCTCTCTGGCTAACTA
GGGAACCCACTGCTTAAGCCTCAATAAAGCTTGCCTTGAGTGCTTCAAGTAGTGTGTGCCCGTCTGTTGT
GTGACTCTGGTAACTAGAGATCCCTCAGACCCTTTTAGTCAGTGTGGAAAATCTCTAGCAGTGGCGCCCG
AACAGGGACTTGAAAGCGAAAGGGAAACCAGAGGAGCTCTCTCGACGCAGGACTCGGCTTGCTGAAGCGC
GCACGGCAAGAGGCGAGGGGCGGCGACTGGTGAGTACGCCAAAAATTTTGACTAGCGGAGGCTAGAAGGA
GAGAGATGGGTGCGAGAGCGTCAGTATTAAGCGGGGGAGAATTAGATCGCGATGGGAAAAAATTCGGTTA
AGGCCAGGGGGAAAGAAAAAATATAAATTAAAACATATAGTATGGGCAAGCAGGGAGCTAGAACGATTCG
CAGTTAATCCTGGCCTGTTAGAAACATCAGAAGGCTGTAGACAAATACTGGGACAGCTACAACCATCCCT
TCAGACAGGATCAGAAGAACTTAGATCATTATATAATACAGTAGCAACCCTCTATTGTGTGCATCAAAGG
ATAGAGATAAAAGACACCAAGGAAGCTTTAGACAAGATAGAGGAAGAGCAAAACAAAAGTAAGACCACCG
CACAGCAAGCGGCCGCTGATCTTCAGACCTGGAGGAGGAGATATGAGGGACAATTGGAGAAGTGAATTAT
ATAAATATAAAGTAGTAAAAATTGAACCATTAGGAGTAGCACCCACCAAGGCAAAGAGAAGAGTGGTGCA
GAGAGAAAAAAGAGCAGTGGGAATAGGAGCTTTGTTCCTTGGGTTCTTGGGAGCAGCAGGAAGCACTATG
GGCGCAGCGTCAATGACGCTGACGGTACAGGCCAGACAATTATTGTCTGGTATAGTGCAGCAGCAGAACA
ATTTGCTGAGGGCTATTGAGGCGCAACAGCATCTGTTGCAACTCACAGTCTGGGGCATCAAGCAGCTCCA
GGCAAGAATCCTGGCTGTGGAAAGATACCTAAAGGATCAACAGCTCCTGGGGATTTGGGGTTGCTCTGGA
AAACTCATTTGCACCACTGCTGTGCCTTGGAATGCTAGTTGGAGTAATAAATCTCTGGAACAGATTTGGA
ATCACACGACCTGGATGGAGTGGGACAGAGAAATTAACAATTACACAAGCTTAATACACTCCTTAATTGA
AGAATCGCAAAACCAGCAAGAAAAGAATGAACAAGAATTATTGGAATTAGATAAATGGGCAAGTTTGTGG
AATTGGTTTAACATAACAAATTGGCTGTGGTATATAAAATTATTCATAATGATAGTAGGAGGCTTGGTAG
GTTTAAGAATAGTTTTTGCTGTACTTTCTATAGTGAATAGAGTTAGGCAGGGATATTCACCATTATCGTT
TCAGACCCACCTCCCAACCCCGAGGGGACCCGACAGGCCCGAAGGAATAGAAGAAGAAGGTGGAGAGAGA
GACAGAGACAGATCCATTCGATTAGTGAACGGATCTCGACGGTATCGGTTAACTTTTAAAAGAAAAGGGG
GGATTGGGGGGTACAGTGCAGGGGAAAGAATAGTAGACATAATAGCAACAGACATACAAACTAAAGAATT
ACAAAAACAAATTACAAAAATTCAAAATTTTATCGATCGCACCAGCGTGTGGATCGGGAACATTATGTCC
TGTGGGAACAGTATGTCCTGAGGGAACATTATGTCCTGTGGGAACATTATGTCCTGTGATCCGAGAACAG
ATCTGGCCTCGGCGGCCAAGCTTAGACACTAGAGGGTATATAATGGAAGCTCGACTTCCAGCTTGGCAAT
CCGGTACTGTTGGTAAAGCCACCATGGAAGATGCCAAAAACATTAAGAAGGGCCCAGCGCCATTCTACCC
ACTCGAAGACGGGACCGCCGGCGAGCAGCTGCACAAAGCCATGAAGCGCTACGCCCTGGTGCCCGGCACC
ATCGCCTTTACCGACGCACATATCGAGGTGGACATTACCTACGCCGAGTACTTCGAGATGAGCGTTCGGC
TGGCAGAAGCTATGAAGCGCTATGGGCTGAATACAAACCATCGGATCGTGGTGTGCAGCGAGAATAGCTT
GCAGTTCTTCATGCCCGTGTTGGGTGCCCTGTTCATCGGTGTGGCTGTGGCCCCAGCTAACGACATCTAC
AACGAGCGCGAGCTGCTGAACAGCATGGGCATCAGCCAGCCCACCGTCGTATTCGTGAGCAAGAAAGGGC
TGCAAAAGATCCTCAACGTGCAAAAGAAGCTACCGATCATACAAAAGATCATCATCATGGATAGCAAGAC
CGACTACCAGGGCTTCCAAAGCATGTACACCTTCGTGACTTCCCATTTGCCACCCGGCTTCAACGAGTAC
GACTTCGTGCCCGAGAGCTTCGACCGGGACAAAACCATCGCCCTGATCATGAACAGTAGTGGCAGTACCG
GATTGCCCAAGGGCGTAGCCCTACCGCACCGCACCGCTTGTGTCCGATTCAGTCATGCCCGCGACCCCAT
CTTCGGCAACCAGATCATCCCCGACACCGCTATCCTCAGCGTGGTGCCATTTCACCACGGCTTCGGCATG
TTCACCACGCTGGGCTACTTGATCTGCGGCTTTCGGGTCGTGCTCATGTACCGCTTCGAGGAGGAGCTAT
TCTTGCGCAGCTTGCAAGACTATAAGATTCAATCTGCCCTGCTGGTGCCCACACTATTTAGCTTCTTCGC
TAAGAGCACTCTCATCGACAAGTACGACCTAAGCAACTTGCACGAGATCGCCAGCGGCGGGGCGCCGCTC
AGCAAGGAGGTAGGTGAGGCCGTGGCCAAACGCTTCCACCTACCAGGCATCCGCCAGGGCTACGGCCTGA
CAGAAACAACCAGCGCCATTCTGATCACCCCCGAAGGGGACGACAAGCCTGGCGCAGTAGGCAAGGTGGT
GCCCTTCTTCGAGGCTAAGGTGGTGGACTTGGACACCGGTAAGACACTGGGTGTGAACCAGCGCGGCGAG
CTGTGCGTCCGTGGCCCCATGATCATGAGCGGCTACGTTAACAACCCCGAGGCTACAAACGCTCTCATCG
ACAAGGACGGCTGGCTGCACAGCGGCGACATCGCCTACTGGGACGAGGACGAGCACTTCTTCATCGTGGA
CCGGCTGAAGAGCCTGATCAAATACAAGGGCTACCAGGTAGCCCCAGCCGAACTGGAGAGCATCCTGCTG
CAACACCCCAACATCTTCGACGCCGGGGTCGCCGGCCTGCCCGACGACGATGCCGGCGAGCTGCCCGCCG
CAGTCGTCGTGCTGGAACACGGTAAAACCATGACCGAGAAGGAGATCGTGGACTATGTGGCCAGCCAGGT
TACAACCGCCAAGAAGCTGCGCGGTGGTGTTGTGTTCGTGGACGAGGTGCCTAAAGGACTGACCGGCAAG
TTGGACGCCCGCAAGATCCGCGAGATTCTCATTAAGGCCAAGAAGGGCGGCAAGATCGCCGTGAATTCTC
ACGGCTTCCCTCCCGAGGTGGAGGAGCAGGCCGCCGGCACCCTGCCCATGAGCTGCGCCCAGGAGAGCGG
CATGGATAGACACCCTGCTGCTTGCGCCAGCGCCAGGATCAACGTCTAAGGCCGCGACTCTAGAACGCGT
CACTGCGGCTTTTTGCAGGTGGCAACTGACTACAGACATCAGCGCGTACCGGTTAGTAATGATCGACAAT
CAACCTCTGGATTACAAAATTTGTGAAAGATTGACTGGTATTCTTAACTATGTTGCTCCTTTTACGCTAT
GTGGATACGCTGCTTTAATGCCTTTGTATCATGCTATTGCTTCCCGTATGGCTTTCATTTTCTCCTCCTT
GTATAAATCCTGGTTGCTGTCTCTTTATGAGGAGTTGTGGCCCGTTGTCAGGCAACGTGGCGTGGTGTGC
ACTGTGTTTGCTGACGCAACCCCCACTGGTTGGGGCATTGCCACCACCTGTCAGCTCCTTTCCGGGACTT
TCGCTTTCCCCCTCCCTATTGCCACGGCGGAACTCATCGCCGCCTGCCTTGCCCGCTGCTGGACAGGGGC
TCGGCTGTTGGGCACTGACAATTCCGTGGTGTTGTCGGGGAAGCTGACGTCCTTTCCATGGCTGCTCGCC
TGTGTTGCCACCTGGATTCTGCGCGGGACGTCCTTCTGCTACGTCCCTTCGGCCCTCAATCCAGCGGACC
TTCCTTCCCGCGGCCTGCTGCCGGCTCTGCGGCCTCTTCCGCGTCTTCGCCTTCGCCCTCAGACGAGTCG
GATCTCCCTTTGGGCCGCCTCCCCGCCTGGCGATGGTACCGGTGTGGAAAGTCCCCAGGCTCCCCAGCAG
GCAGAAGTATGCAAAGCATGCATCTCAATTAGTCAGCAACCAGGTGTGGAAAGTCCCCAGGCTCCCCAGC
AGGCAGAAGTATGCAAAGCATGCATCTCAATTAGTCAGCAACCATAGTCCCGCCCCTAACTCCGCCCATC
CCGCCCCTAACTCCGCCCAGTTCCGCCCATTCTCCGCCCCATGGCTGACTAATTTTTTTTATTTATGCAG
AGGCCGAGGCCGCCTCTGCCTCTGAGCTATTCCAGAAGTAGTGAGGAGGCTTTTTTGGAGGCCTAGGCTT
TTGCAAAAAGCTCCCGGGAGCTTGTATATCCATTTTCGGATCTGATCAGCACCTAGCATGGTGAGCAAGG
GCGAGGAGCTGTTCACCGGGGTGGTGCCCATCCTGGTCGAGCTGGACGGCGACGTAAACGGCCACAAGTT
CAGCGTGTCCGGCGAGGGCGAGGGCGATGCCACCTACGGCAAGCTGACCCTGAAGTTCATCTGCACCACC
GGCAAGCTGCCCGTGCCCTGGCCCACCCTCGTGACCACCTTCACCTACGGCGTGCAGTGCTTCGCCCGCT
ACCCCGACCACATGAAGCAGCACGACTTCTTCAAGTCCGCCATGCCCGAAGGCTACGTCCAGGAGCGCAC
CATCTTCTTCAAGGACGACGGCAACTACAAGACCCGCGCCGAGGTGAAGTTCGAGGGCGACACCCTGGTG
AACCGCATCGAGCTGAAGGGCATCGACTTCAAGGAGGACGGCAACATCCTGGGGCACAAGCTGGAGTACA
ACTACAACAGCCACAAGGTCTATATCACCGCCGACAAGCAGAAGAACGGCATCAAGGTGAACTTCAAGAC
CCGCCACAACATCGAGGACGGCAGCGTGCAGCTCGCCGACCACTACCAGCAGAACACCCCCATCGGCGAC
GGCCCCGTGCTGCTGCCCGACAACCACTACCTGAGCACCCAGTCCGCCCTGAGCAAAGACCCCAACGAGA
AGCGCGATCACATGGTCCTGCTGGAGTTCGTGACCGCCGCCGGGATCACTCTCGGCATGGACGAGCTGTA
CAAGTAAGGTACCTTTAAGACCAATGACTTACAAGGCAGCTGTAGATCTTAGCCACTTTTTAAAAGAAAA
GGGGGGACTGGAAGGGCTAATTCACTCCCAACGAAGACAAGATCTGCTTTTTGCTTGTACTGGGTCTCTC
TGGTTAGACCAGATCTGAGCCTGGGAGCTCTCTGGCTAACTAGGGAACCCACTGCTTAAGCCTCAATAAA
GCTTGCCTTGAGTGCTTCAAGTAGTGTGTGCCCGTCTGTTGTGTGACTCTGGTAACTAGAGATCCCTCAG
ACCCTTTTAGTCAGTGTGGAAAATCTCTAGCAGTAGTAGTTCATGTCATCTTATTATTCAGTATTTATAA
CTTGCAAAGAAATGAATATCAGAGAGTGAGAGGAACTTGTTTATTGCAGCTTATAATGGTTACAAATAAA
GCAATAGCATCACAAATTTCACAAATAAAGCATTTTTTTCACTGCATTCTAGTTGTGGTTTGTCCAAACT
CATCAATGTATCTTATCATGTCTGGCTCTAGCTATCCCGCCCCTAACTCCGCCCATCCCGCCCCTAACTC
CGCCCAGTTCCGCCCATTCTCCGCCCCATGGCTGACTAATTTTTTTTATTTATGCAGAGGCCGAGGCCGC
CTCGGCCTCTGAGCTATTCCAGAAGTAGTGAGGAGGCTTTTTTGGAGGCCTAGGGACGTACCCAATTCGC
CCTATAGTGAGTCGTATTACGCGCGCTCACTGGCCGTCGTTTTACAACGTCGTGACTGGGAAAACCCTGG
CGTTACCCAACTTAATCGCCTTGCAGCACATCCCCCTTTCGCCAGCTGGCGTAATAGCGAAGAGGCCCGC
ACCGATCGCCCTTCCCAACAGTTGCGCAGCCTGAATGGCGAATGGG
[124 nt withheld, positions 6557-6680]
C
[91 nt withheld, positions 6682-6772]
A
[49 nt withheld, positions 6774-6822]
CCTTTGACGTTGGAGTCCACGTTCTTT
[37 nt withheld, positions 6850-6886]
ACCCTATCTCGGTCTATTCTTTTGATTTATAAGGGATTTTGCCGATTTCGGCCTATTGGTTAAAAAATGA
GCTGATTTAACAAAAATTTAACGCGAATTTTAACAAAATATTAACGCTTACAATTTAGGTGGCACTTTTC
GGGGAAATGTGCGCGGAACCCCTATTTGTTTATTTTTCTAAATACATTCAAATATGTATCCGCTCATGAG
ACAATAACCCTGATAAATGCTTCAATAATATTGAAAAAGGAAGAGTATGAGTATTCAACATTTCCGTGTC
GCCCTTATTCCCTTTTTTGCGGCATTTTGCCTTCCTGTTTTTGCTCACCCAGAAACGCTGGTGAAAGTAA
AAGATGCTGAAGATCAGTTGGGTGCACGAGTGGGTTACATCGAACTGGATCTCAACAGCGGTAAGATCCT
TGAGAGTTTTCGCCCCGAAGAACGTTTTCCAATGATGAGCACTTTTAAAGTTCTGCTATGTGGCGCGGTA
TTATCCCGTATTGACGCCGGGCAAGAGCAACTCGGTCGCCGCATACACTATTCTCAGAATGACTTGGTTG
AGTACTCACCAGTCACAGAAAAGCATCTTACGGATGGCATGACAGTAAGAGAATTATGCAGTGCTGCCAT
AACCATGAGTGATAACACTGCGGCCAACTTACTTCTGACAACGATCGGAGGACCGAAGGAGCTAACCGCT
TTTTTGCACAACATGGGGGATCATGTAACTCGCCTTGATCGTTGGGAACCGGAGCTGAATGAAGCCATAC
CAAACGACGAGCGTGACACCACGATGCCTGTAGCAATGGCAACAACGTTGCGCAAACTATTAACTGGCGA
ACTACTTACTCTAGCTTCCCGGCAACAATTAATAGACTGGATGGAGGCGGATAAAGTTGCAGGACCACTT
CTGCGCTCGGCCCTTCCGGCTGGCTGGTTTATTGCTGATAAATCTGGAGCCGGTGAGCGTGGGTCTCGCG
GTATCATTGCAGCACTGGGGCCAGATGGTAAGCCCTCCCGTATCGTAGTTATCTACACGACGGGGAGTCA
GGCAACTATGGATGAACGAAATAGACAGATCGCTGAGATAGGTGCCTCACTGATTAAGCATTGGTAACTG
TCAGACCAAGTTTACTCATATATACTTTAGATTGATTTAAAACTTCATTTTTAATTTAAAAGGATCTAGG
TGAAGATCCTTTTTGATAATCTCATGACCAAAATCCCTTAACGTGAGTTTTCGTTCCACTGAGCGTCAGA
CCCCGTAGAAAAGATCAAAGGATCTTCTTGAGATCCTTTTTTTCTGCGCGTAATCTGCTGCTTGCAAACA
AAAAAACCACCGCTACCAGCGGTGGTTTGTTTGCCGGATCAAGAGCTACCAACTCTTTTTCCGAAGGTAA
CTGGCTTCAGCAGAGCGCAGATACCAAATACTGTTCTTCTAGTGTAGCCGTAGTTAGGCCACCACTTCAA
GAACTCTGTAGCACCGCCTACATACCTCGCTCTGCTAATCCTGTTACCAGTGGCTGCTGCCAGTGGCGAT
AAGTCGTGTCTTACCGGGTTGGACTCAAGACGATAGTTACCGGATAAGGCGCAGCGGTCGGGCTGAACGG
GGGGTTCGTGCACACAGCCCAGCTTGGAGCGAACGACCTACACCGAACTGAGATACCTACAGCGTGAGCT
ATGAGAAAGCGCCACGCTTCCCGAAGGGAGAAAGGCGGACAGGTATCCGGTAAGCGGCAGGGTCGGAACA
GGAGAGCGCACGAGGGAGCTTCCAGGGGGAAACGCCTGGTATCTTTATAGTCCTGTCGGGTTTCGCCACC
TCTGACTTGAGCGTCGATTTTTGTGATGCTCGTCAGGGGGGCGGAGCCTATGGAAAAACGCCAGCAACGC
GGCCTTTTTACGGTTCCTGGCCTTTTGCTGGCCTTTTGCTCACATGTTCTTTCCTGCGTTATCCCCTGAT
TCTGTGGATAACCGTATTACCGCCTTTGAGTGAGCTGATACCGCTCGCCGCAGCCGAACGACCGAGCGCA
GCGAGTCAGTGAGCGAGGAAGCGGAAGAGCGCCCAATACGCAAACCGCCTCTCCCCGCGCGTTGGCCGAT
TCATTAATGCAGCTGGCACGACAGGTTTCCCGACTGGAAAGCGGGCAGTGAGCGCAACGCAATTAATGTG
AGTTAGCTCACTCATTAGGCACCCCAGGCTTTACACTTTATGCTTCCGGCTCGTATGTTGTGTGGAATTG
TGAGCGGATAACAATTTCACACAGGAAACAGCTATGACCATGATTACGCCAAGCGCGCAATTAACCCTCA
CTAAAGGGAACAAAAGCTGGAGCTGCAAGCTT
